Addgene plasmid #92002: MSCV-Puro-FH-AGO2-S824E-S828E-S831E
Purpose: Expresses FLAG-HA-AGO2 (S824E-S828E-S831E)
Depositing lab: Joshua Mendell. Depositing organization: University of Texas Southwestern Medical Center. Publication: An Argonaute phosphorylation cycle promotes microRNA-mediated silencing. Golden RJ, Chen B, Li T, Braun J, Manjunath H, Chen X, Wu J, Schmid V, Chang TC, Kopp F, Ramirez-Martinez A, Tagliabracci VS, Chen ZJ, Xie Y, Mendell JT. Nature. 2017 Feb 9;542(7640):197-202. doi: 10.1038/nature21025. Epub 2017 Jan 23. PubMed 28114302.
Backbone
  Vector backbone: pMSCV-Puro
  Backbone manufacturer: Clontech
  Vector type: Mammalian Expression, Retroviral
  Selectable markers: Puromycin
Growth in bacteria
  Bacterial resistance: Ampicillin, 100 μg/mL
  Growth temperature: 37°C
  Growth strain: NEB Stable
  Copy number: Unknown
Gene/Insert
  Gene/Insert name: AGO2
  Species: H. sapiens (human)
  Mutation: S824E, S828E, S831E
  Entrez Gene: AGO2 (a.k.a. CASC7, EIF2C2, LESKRES, LINC00980, PPD, Q10)
  Tag / fusion protein: FLAG-HA (N terminal on insert)
  Cloning method: Restriction Enzyme; 5′ cloning site Unknown (unknown if destroyed); 3′ cloning site Unknown (unknown if destroyed)
Resource information
  A portion of this plasmid was derived from a plasmid made by: The parental AGO2 sequence used for this construct was amplified from a Thomas Tuschl lab plasmid (Addgene plasmid # 10822).
Terms and licenses: Academic/Nonprofit Terms; Industry Terms: Not Available to Industry
How to cite: MSCV-Puro-FH-AGO2-S824E-S828E-S831E was a gift from Joshua Mendell (Addgene plasmid # 92002 ; http://n2t.net/addgene:92002 ; RRID:Addgene_92002)
