[The description below was written by a language model from this plasmid's Addgene catalogue record and pLannotate feature annotations shown in this document.]
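Description:
MSCV-Puro-FH-AGO2-S824E-S828E-S831E is a gammaretroviral expression vector built on the pMSCV-Puro backbone for stable delivery of a mutant human Argonaute 2 into mammalian cells. The viral portion is framed by murine embryonic stem cell virus 5' and 3' long terminal repeats, with the MESV Ψ packaging signal and a truncated, start-codon-less MMLV gag segment downstream of the 5' LTR. Together these allow the transcribed genome to be encapsidated when gag, pol and env are provided in trans by a packaging system. In bacteria the roughly 8.9 kb plasmid replicates from a high-copy ColE1/pUC-type origin and is selected with ampicillin through the β-lactamase gene. The short lac, rop, bom, TcR and env fragments in the annotation are non-functional backbone remnants.

The payload is the AGO2 coding sequence carrying an N-terminal FLAG-HA tandem tag, although the automated feature table picks up only a FLAG fragment upstream of the AGO2 open reading frame. No dedicated internal promoter is annotated ahead of the insert, so expression is presumably driven by the 5' LTR, as is standard for MSCV vectors. Downstream, a mouse PGK promoter independently drives puromycin N-acetyltransferase, which permits selection of transduced cells. Three serines (S824, S828 and S831) are replaced by glutamate, substitutions commonly used to mimic constitutive phosphorylation. The associated work concerns an Argonaute phosphorylation cycle in microRNA-mediated silencing. The construct therefore suits tests of how charge at these residues affects AGO2 function, with the epitope tags available for detection or immunopurification of the protein. The parental AGO2 sequence was amplified from an earlier plasmid, and the cloning sites used are not recorded.
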