Features (pLannotate 1.2.2; 20 found; start..end, strand, type, name):
    579..920     +  misc_feature   MESV Ψ: packaging signal of murine embryonic stem cell virus
    987..1403    +  CDS            gag (truncated): truncated Moloney murine leukemia virus (MMLV) gag gene lacking the start codon
   1443..1463    +  CDS            FLAG (fragment): FLAG® epitope tag, followed by an enterokinase cleavage site
   1500..4076    +  CDS            AGO2 (sequence partly withheld): AGO2_HUMAN - Also known as EIF2C2. Experimental evidence at protein level: Swiss-Prot protein existence level 1. Required for RNA-mediated gene silencing (RNAi) by the RNA- induced silencing complex (RISC). The 'minimal RISC' appears to include AGO2 bound to a short guide RNA such as a microRNA (miRNA) or short interfering RNA (siRNA). These guide RNAs direct RISC to complementary mRNAs that are targets for RISC-mediated gene silencing. The precise mechanism of gene silencing depends on the degree of complementarity between the miRNA or siRNA and its target. Binding of RISC to a perfectly comp
   4090..4589    +  promoter       PGK promoter: mouse phosphoglycerate kinase 1 promoter
   4610..5209    +  CDS            PuroR: puromycin N-acetyltransferase; pac from Streptomyces alboniger; confers resistance to puromycin
   5309..5823    +  LTR            3' LTR: 3' long terminal repeat from murine embryonic stem cell virus
   5985..6001    -  protein_bind   lac operator: The lac repressor binds to the lac operator to inhibit transcription in E. coli. This inhibition can be relieved by adding lactose or isopropyl-β-D-thiogalactopyranoside (IPTG). lac repressor encoded by lacI
   6009..6039    -  promoter       lac promoter: promoter for the E. coli lac operon
   6054..6075    -  protein_bind   CAP binding site: CAP binding activates transcription in the presence of cAMP. E. coli catabolite activator protein
   6088..6180    -  CDS            lacI (fragment): lac repressor; lacI; The lac repressor binds to the lac operator to inhibit transcription in E. coli. This inhibition can be relieved by adding lactose or isopropyl-β-D-thiogalactopyranoside (IPTG).
   6363..6951    -  rep_origin     ori: high-copy-number ColE1/pMB1/pBR322/pUC origin of replication
   7122..7982    -  CDS            AmpR: β-lactamase; bla; confers resistance to ampicillin, carbenicillin, and related antibiotics
   7983..8087    -  promoter       AmpR promoter: bla
   8182..8217    +  CDS            rop (fragment): Rop protein, which maintains plasmids at low copy number; rop
   8319..8418    +  misc_feature   bom (fragment): basis of mobility region from pBR322
   8424..8573    -  CDS            lacZα (fragment): LacZα fragment of β-galactosidase; lacZ fragment
   8573..8774    -  CDS            TcR (fragment): tetracycline efflux protein; tet; confers resistance to tetracycline
   8775..8873    +  CDS            env (fragment): murine leukemia virus gPr80 envelope polyprotein precursor; env; proteolytically cleaved into gp70SU and p15TM subunits
   8915..515     +  LTR            5' LTR (across the origin): 5' long terminal repeat from murine embryonic stem cell virus
>Addgene plasmid #92002 | MSCV-Puro-FH-AGO2-S824E-S828E-S831E | addgene full sequence | sequence record 180644 | Addgene NGS Result
TGAAAGACCCCACCTGTAGGTTTGGCAAGCTAGCTTAAGTAACGCCATTTTGCAAGGCATGGAAAATACA
TAACTGAGAATAGAGAAGTTCAGATCAAGGTTAGGAACAGAGAGACAGCAGAATATGGGCCAAACAGGAT
ATCTGTGGTAAGCAGTTCCTGCCCCGGCTCAGGGCCAAGAACAGATGGTCCCCAGATGCGGTCCCGCCCT
CAGCAGTTTCTAGAGAACCATCAGATGTTTCCAGGGTGCCCCAAGGACCTGAAATGACCCTGTGCCTTAT
TTGAACTAACCAATCAGTTCGCTTCTCGCTTCTGTTCGCGCGCTTCTGCTCCCCGAGCTCAATAAAAGAG
CCCACAACCCCTCACTCGGCGCGCCAGTCCTCCGATAGACTGCGTCGCCCGGGTACCCGTATTCCCAATA
AAGCCTCTTGCTGTTTGCATCCGAATCGTGGACTCGCTGATCCTTGGGAGGGTCTCCTCAGATTGATTGA
CTGCCCACCTCGGGGGTCTTTCATTTGGAGGTTCCACCGAGATTTGGAGACCCCTGCCCAGGGACCACCG
ACCCCCCCGCCGGGAGGTAAGCTGGCCAGCGGTCGTTTCGTGTCTGTCTCTGTCTTTGTGCGTGTTTGTG
CCGGCATCTAATGTTTGCGCCTGCGTCTGTACTAGTTAGCTAACTAGCTCTGTATCTGGCGGACCCGTGG
TGGAACTGACGAGTTCTGAACACCCGGCCGCAACCCTGGGAGACGTCCCAGGGACTTTGGGGGCCGTTTT
TGTGGCCCGACCTGAGGAAGGGAGTCGATGTGGAATCCGACCCCGTCAGGATATGTGGTTCTGGTAGGAG
ACGAGAACCTAAAACAGTTCCCGCCTCCGTCTGAATTTTTGCTTTCGGTTTGGAACCGAAGCCGCGCGTC
TTGTCTGCTGCAGCGCTGCAGCATCGTTCTGTGTTGTCTCTGTCTGACTGTGTTTCTGTATTTGTCTGAA
AATTAGGGCCAGACTGTTACCACTCCCTTAAGTTTGACCTTAGGTCACTGGAAAGATGTCGAGCGGATCG
CTCACAACCAGTCGGTAGATGTCAAGAAGAGACGTTGGGTTACCTTCTGCTCTGCAGAATGGCCAACCTT
TAACGTCGGATGGCCGCGAGACGGCACCTTTAACCGAGACCTCATCACCCAGGTTAAGATCAAGGTCTTT
TCACCTGGCCCGCATGGACACCCAGACCAGGTCCCCTACATCGTGACCTGGGAAGCCTTGGCTTTTGACC
CCCCTCCCTGGGTCAAGCCCTTTGTACACCCTAAGCCTCCGCCTCCTCTTCCTCCATCCGCCCCGTCTCT
CCCCCTTGAACCTCCTCGTTCGACCCCGCCTCGATCCTCCCTTTATCCAGCCCTCACTCCTTCTCTAGGC
GCCGGAATTAGATCTCTCGAGGTTAACGAATTCGCCATGGACTACAAGGACGACGATGACAAGTACCCTT
ATGACGTGCCCGATTACGCTAGCGGCCGCATGTACTCGGGAGCCGGCCCCGCACTTGCACCTCCTGCGCC
GCCGCCCCCCATCCAAGGATATGCCTTCAAGCCTCCACCTAGACCCGACTTTGGGACCTCCGGGAGAACA
ATCAAATTACAGGCCAATTTCTTCGAAATGGACATCCCCAAAATTGACATCTATCATTATGAATTGGATA
TCAAGCCAGAGAAGTGCCCGAGGAGAGTTAACAGGGAAATCGTGGAACACATGGTCCAGCACTTTAAAAC
ACAGATCTTTGGGGATCGGAAGCCCGTGTTTGACGGCAGGAAGAATCTATACACAGCCATGCCCCTTCCG
ATTGGGAGGGACAAGGTGGAGCTGGAGGTCACGCTGCCAGGAGAAGGCAAGGATCGCATCTTCAAGGTGT
CCATCAAGTGGGTGTCCTGCGTGAGCTTGCAGGCGTTACACGATGCACTTTCAGGGCGGCTGCCCAGCGT
CCCTTTTGAGACGATCCAGGCCCTGGACGTGGTCATGAGGCACTTGCCATCCATGAGGTACACCCCCGTG
GGCCGCTCCTTCTTCACCGCGTCCGAAGGCTGCTCTAACCCTCTTGGCGGGGGCCGAGAAGTGTGGTTTG
GCTTCCATCAGTCCGTCCGGCCTTCTCTCTGGAAAATGATGCTGAATATTGATGTGTCAGCAACAGCGTT
TTACAAGGCACAGCCAGTAATCGAGTTTGTTTGTGAAGTTTTGGATTTTAAAAGTATTGAAGAACAACAA
AAACCTCTGACAGATTCCCAAAGGGTAAAGTTTACCAAAGAAATTAAAGGTCTAAAGGTGGAGATAACGC
ACTGTGGGCAGATGAAGAGGAAGTACCGTGTCTGCAATGTGACCCGGCGGCCCGCCAGTCACCAAACATT
CCCGCTGCAGCAGGAGAGCGGGCAGACGGTGGAGTGCACGGTGGCCCAGTATTTCAAGGACAGGCACAAG
TTGGTTCTGCGCTACCCCCACCTCCCATGTTTACAAGTCGGACAGGAGCAGAAACACACCTACCTTCCCC
TGGAGGTCTGTAACATTGTGGCAGGACAAAGATGTATTAAAAAATTAACGGACAATCAGACCTCAACCAT
GATCAGAGCGACTGCTAGGTCGGCGCCCGATCGGCAAGAAGAGATTAGCAAATTGATGCGAAGTGCAAGT
TTCAACACAGATCCATACGTCCGTGAATTTGGAATCATGGTCAAAGATGAGATGACAGACGTGACTGGGC
GGGTGCTGCAGCCGCCCTCCATCCTCTACGGGGGCAGGAATAAAGCTATTGCGACCCCTGTCCAGGGCGT
CTGGGACATGCGGAAC
[405 nt withheld, positions 2817-3221]
AACAACATCCTGCTGCCCCAGGGCAGGCCGCCGGTGTTCCAGCAGCCCGTCATCTTTCTGGGAGCAGACG
TCACTCACCCCCCCGCCGGGGATGGGAAGAAGCCCTCCATTGCCGCCGTGGTGGGCAGCATGGACGCCCA
CCCCAATCGCTACTGCGCCACCGTGCGCGTGCAGCAGCACCGGCAGGAGATCATACAAGACCTGGCCGCC
ATGGTCCGCGAGCTCCTCATCCAGTTCTACAAGTCCACGCGCTTCAAGCCCACCCGCATCATCTTCTACC
GCGACGGTGTCTCTGAAGGCCAGTTCCAGCAGGTTCTCCACCACGAGTTGCTGGCCATCCGTGAGGCCTG
TATCAAGCTAGAAAAAGACTACCAGCCCGGGATCACCTTCATCGTGGTGCAGAAGAGGCACCACACCCGG
CTCTTCTGCACTGACAAGAACGAGCGGGTTGGGAAAAGTGGAAACATTCCAGCAGGCACGACTGTGGACA
CGAAAATCACCCACCCCACCGAGTTCGACTTCTACCTGTGTAGTCACGCTGGCATCCAGGGGACAAGCAG
GCCTTCGCACTATCACGTCCTCTGGGACGACAATCGTTTCTCCTCTGATGAGCTGCAGATCCTAACCTAC
CAGCTGTGTCACACCTACGTGCGCTGCACACGCTCCGTGTCCATCCCAGCGCCAGCATACTACGCTCACC
TGGTGGCCTTCCGGGCCAGGTACCACCTGGTGGATAAGGAACATGACGAGGCTGAAGGAGAGCATACCGA
GGGGCAGAGTAACGGGCGAGACCACCAAGCACTGGCCAAGGCGGTCCAGGTTCACCAAGACACTCTGCGC
ACCATGTACTTTGCTTGAGAATTCTACCGGGTAGGGGAGGCGCTTTTCCCAAGGCAGTCTGGAGCATGCG
CTTTAGCAGCCCCGCTGGGCACTTGGCGCTACACAAGTGGCCTCTGGCCTCGCACACATTCCACATCCAC
CGGTAGGCGCCAACCGGCTCCGTTCTTTGGTGGCCCCTTCGCGCCACCTTCTACTCCTCCCCTAGTCAGG
AAGTTCCCCCCCGCCCCGCAGCTCGCGTCGTGCAGGACGTGACAAATGGAAGTAGCACGTCTCACTAGTC
TCGTGCAGATGGACAGCACCGCTGAGCAATGGAAGCGGGTAGGCCTTTGGGGCAGCGGCCAATAGCAGCT
TTGCTCCTTCGCTTTCTGGGCTCAGAGGCTGGGAAGGGGTGGGTCCGGGGGCGGGCTCAGGGGCGGGCTC
AGGGGCGGGGCGGGCGCCCGAAGGTCCTCCGGAGGCCCGGCATTCTGCACGCTTCAAAAGCGCACGTCTG
CCGCGCTGTTCTCCTCTTCCTCATCTCCGGGCCTTTCGACCTGCAGCCCAAGCTTACCATGACCGAGTAC
AAGCCCACGGTGCGCCTCGCCACCCGCGACGACGTCCCCAGGGCCGTACGCACCCTCGCCGCCGCGTTCG
CCGACTACCCCGCCACGCGCCACACCGTCGATCCGGACCGCCACATCGAGCGGGTCACCGAGCTGCAAGA
ACTCTTCCTCACGCGCGTCGGGCTCGACATCGGCAAGGTGTGGGTCGCGGACGACGGCGCCGCGGTGGCG
GTCTGGACCACGCCGGAGAGCGTCGAAGCGGGGGCGGTGTTCGCCGAGATCGGCCCGCGCATGGCCGAGT
TGAGCGGTTCCCGGCTGGCCGCGCAGCAACAGATGGAAGGCCTCCTGGCGCCGCACCGGCCCAAGGAGCC
CGCGTGGTTCCTGGCCACCGTCGGCGTCTCGCCCGACCACCAGGGCAAGGGTCTGGGCAGCGCCGTCGTG
CTCCCCGGAGTGGAGGCGGCCGAGCGCGCCGGGGTGCCCGCCTTCCTGGAGACCTCCGCGCCCCGCAACC
TCCCCTTCTACGAGCGGCTCGGCTTCACCGTCACCGCCGACGTCGAGGTGCCCGAAGGACCGCGCACCTG
GTGCATGACCCGCAAGCCCGGTGCCTGACGCCCGCCCCACGACCCGCAGCGCCCGACCGAAAGGAGCGCA
CGACCCCATGCATCGATAAAATAAAAGATTTTATTTAGTCTCCAGAAAAAGGGGGGAATGAAAGACCCCA
CCTGTAGGTTTGGCAAGCTAGCTTAAGTAACGCCATTTTGCAAGGCATGGAAAATACATAACTGAGAATA
GAGAAGTTCAGATCAAGGTTAGGAACAGAGAGACAGCAGAATATGGGCCAAACAGGATATCTGTGGTAAG
CAGTTCCTGCCCCGGCTCAGGGCCAAGAACAGATGGTCCCCAGATGCGGTCCCGCCCTCAGCAGTTTCTA
GAGAACCATCAGATGTTTCCAGGGTGCCCCAAGGACCTGAAATGACCCTGTGCCTTATTTGAACTAACCA
ATCAGTTCGCTTCTCGCTTCTGTTCGCGCGCTTCTGCTCCCCGAGCTCAATAAAAGAGCCCACAACCCCT
CACTCGGCGCGCCAGTCCTCCGATAGACTGCGTCGCCCGGGTACCCGTGTATCCAATAAACCCTCTTGCA
GTTGCATCCGACTTGTGGTCTCGCTGTTCCTTGGGAGGGTCTCCTCTGAGTGATTGACTACCCGTCAGCG
GGGGTCTTTCATGGGTAACAGTTTCTTGAAGTTGGAGAACAACATTCTGAGGGTAGGAGTCGAATATTAA
GTAATCCTGACTCAATTAGCCACTGTTTTGAATCCACATACTCCAATACTCCTGAAATAGTTCATTATGG
ACAGCGCAGAAAGAGCTGGGGAGAATTGTGAAATTGTTATCCGCTCACAATTCCACACAACATACGAGCC
GGAAGCATAAAGTGTAAAGCCTGGGGTGCCTAATGAGTGAGCTAACTCACATTAATTGCGTTGCGCTCAC
TGCCCGCTTTCCAGTCGGGAAACCTGTCGTGCCAGCTGCATTAATGAATCGGCCAACGCGCGGGGAGAGG
CGGTTTGCGTATTGGGCGCTCTTCCGCTTCCTCGCTCACTGACTCGCTGCGCTCGGTCGTTCGGCTGCGG
CGAGCGGTATCAGCTCACTCAAAGGCGGTAATACGGTTATCCACAGAATCAGGGGATAACGCAGGAAAGA
ACATGTGAGCAAAAGGCCAGCAAAAGGCCAGGAACCGTAAAAAGGCCGCGTTGCTGGCGTTTTTCCATAG
GCTCCGCCCCCCTGACGAGCATCACAAAAATCGACGCTCAAGTCAGAGGTGGCGAAACCCGACAGGACTA
TAAAGATACCAGGCGTTTCCCCCTGGAAGCTCCCTCGTGCGCTCTCCTGTTCCGACCCTGCCGCTTACCG
GATACCTGTCCGCCTTTCTCCCTTCGGGAAGCGTGGCGCTTTCTCATAGCTCACGCTGTAGGTATCTCAG
TTCGGTGTAGGTCGTTCGCTCCAAGCTGGGCTGTGTGCACGAACCCCCCGTTCAGCCCGACCGCTGCGCC
TTATCCGGTAACTATCGTCTTGAGTCCAACCCGGTAAGACACGACTTATCGCCACTGGCAGCAGCCACTG
GTAACAGGATTAGCAGAGCGAGGTATGTAGGCGGTGCTACAGAGTTCTTGAAGTGGTGGCCTAACTACGG
CTACACTAGAAGAACAGTATTTGGTATCTGCGCTCTGCTGAAGCCAGTTACCTTCGGAAAAAGAGTTGGT
AGCTCTTGATCCGGCAAACAAACCACCGCTGGTAGCGGTGGTTTTTTTGTTTGCAAGCAGCAGATTACGC
GCAGAAAAAAAGGATCTCAAGAAGATCCTTTGATCTTTTCTACGGGGTCTGACGCTCAGTGGAACGAAAA
CTCACGTTAAGGGATTTTGGTCATGAGATTATCAAAAAGGATCTTCACCTAGATCCTTTTAAATTAAAAA
TGAAGTTTTAAATCAATCTAAAGTATATATGAGTAAACTTGGTCTGACAGTTACCAATGCTTAATCAGTG
AGGCACCTATCTCAGCGATCTGTCTATTTCGTTCATCCATAGTTGCCTGACTCCCCGTCGTGTAGATAAC
TACGATACGGGAGGGCTTACCATCTGGCCCCAGTGCTGCAATGATACCGCGAGACCCACGCTCACCGGCT
CCAGATTTATCAGCAATAAACCAGCCAGCCGGAAGGGCCGAGCGCAGAAGTGGTCCTGCAACTTTATCCG
CCTCCATCCAGTCTATTAATTGTTGCCGGGAAGCTAGAGTAAGTAGTTCGCCAGTTAATAGTTTGCGCAA
CGTTGTTGCCATTGCTACAGGCATCGTGGTGTCACGCTCGTCGTTTGGTATGGCTTCATTCAGCTCCGGT
TCCCAACGATCAAGGCGAGTTACATGATCCCCCATGTTGTGCAAAAAAGCGGTTAGCTCCTTCGGTCCTC
CGATCGTTGTCAGAAGTAAGTTGGCCGCAGTGTTATCACTCATGGTTATGGCAGCACTGCATAATTCTCT
TACTGTCATGCCATCCGTAAGATGCTTTTCTGTGACTGGTGAGTACTCAACCAAGTCATTCTGAGAATAG
TGTATGCGGCGACCGAGTTGCTCTTGCCCGGCGTCAATACGGGATAATACCGCGCCACATAGCAGAACTT
TAAAAGTGCTCATCATTGGAAAACGTTCTTCGGGGCGAAAACTCTCAAGGATCTTACCGCTGTTGAGATC
CAGTTCGATGTAACCCACTCGTGCACCCAACTGATCTTCAGCATCTTTTACTTTCACCAGCGTTTCTGGG
TGAGCAAAAACAGGAAGGCAAAATGCCGCAAAAAAGGGAATAAGGGCGACACGGAAATGTTGAATACTCA
TACTCTTCCTTTTTCAATATTATTGAAGCATTTATCAGGGTTATTGTCTCATGAGCGGATACATATTTGA
ATGTATTTAGAAAAATAAACAAATAGGGGTTCCGCGCACATTTCCCCGAAAAGTGCCACCTGACGTCTAA
GAAACCATTATTATCATGACATTAACCTATAAAAATAGGCGTATCACGAGGCCCTTTCGTCTCGCGCGTT
TCGGTGATGACGGTGAAAACCTCTGACACATGCAGCTCCCGGAGACGGTCACAGCTTGTCTGTAAGCGGA
TGCCGGGAGCAGACAAGCCCGTCAGGGCGCGTCAGCGGGTGTTGGCGGGTGTCGGGGCTGGCTTAACTAT
GCGGCATCAGAGCAGATTGTACTGAGAGTGCACCATATGCGGTGTGAAATACCGCACAGATGCGTAAGGA
GAAAATACCGCATCAGGCGCCATTCGCCATTCAGGCTGCGCAACTGTTGGGAAGGGCGATCGGTGCGGGC
CTCTTCGCTATTACGCCAGCTGGCGAAAGGGGGATGTGCTGCAAGGCGATTAAGTTGGGTAACGCCAGGG
TTTTCCCAGTCACGACGTTGTAAAACGACGGCGCAAGGAATGGTGCATGCAAGGAGATGGCGCCCAACAG
TCCCCCGGCCACGGGGCCTGCCACCATACCCACGCCGAAACAAGCGCTCATGAGCCCGAAGTGGCGAGCC
CGATCTTCCCCATCGGTGATGTCGGCGATATAGGCGCCAGCAACCGCACCTGTGGCGCCGGTGATGCCGG
CCACGATGCGTCCGGCGTAGAGGCGATTAGTCCAATTTGTTAAAGACAGGATATCAGTGGTCCAGGCTCT
AGTTTTGACTCAACAATATCACCAGCTGAAGCCTATAGAGTACGAGCCATAGATAAAATAAAAGATTTTA
TTTAGTCTCCAGAAAAAGGGGGGAA
